>Addgene plasmid #102870 | pLEX307-mFzd8 | depositor full sequence | sequence record 194783 | pLEX307-mFzd8 sequence 10784 bps
CTCGAGGCCTGCAGGTGCAAAGATGGATAAAGTTTTAAACAGAGAGGAATCTTTGCAGCTAATGGACCTT
CTAGGTCTTGAAAGGAGTGGGAATTGGCTCCGGTGCCCGTCAGTGGGCAGAGCGCACATCGCCCACAGTC
CCCGAGAAGTTGGGGGGAGGGGTCGGCAATTGAACCGGTGCCTAGAGAAGGTGGCGCGGGGTAAACTGGG
AAAGTGATGTCGTGTACTGGCTCCGCCTTTTTCCCGAGGGTGGGGGAGAACCGTATATAAGTGCAGTAGT
CGCCGTGAACGTTCTTTTTCGCAACGGGTTTGCCGCCAGAACACAGGTAAGTGCCGTGTGTGGTTCCCGC
GGGCCTGGCCTCTTTACGGGTTATGGCCCTTGCGTGCCTTGAATTACTTCCACCTGGCTGCAGTACGTGA
TTCTTGATCCCGAGCTTCGGGTTGGAAGTGGGTGGGAGAGTTCGAGGCCTTGCGCTTAAGGAGCCCCTTC
GCCTCGTGCTTGAGTTGAGGCCTGGCCTGGGCGCTGGGGCCGCCGCGTGCGAATCTGGTGGCACCTTCGC
GCCTGTCTCGCTGCTTTCGATAAGTCTCTAGCCATTTAAAATTTTTGATGACCTGCTGCGACGCTTTTTT
TCTGGCAAGATAGTCTTGTAAATGCGGGCCAAGATCTGCACACTGGTATTTCGGTTTTTGGGGCCGCGGG
CGGCGACGGGGCCCGTGCGTCCCAGCGCACATGTTCGGCGAGGCGGGGCCTGCGAGCGCGGCCACCGAGA
ATCGGACGGGGGTAGTCTCAAGCTGGCCGGCCTGCTCTGGTGCCTGGCCTCGCGCCGCCGTGTATCGCCC
CGCCCTGGGCGGCAAGGCTGGCCCGGTCGGCACCAGTTGCGTGAGCGGAAAGATGGCCGCTTCCCGGCCC
TGCTGCAGGGAGCTCAAAATGGAGGACGCGGCGCTCGGGAGAGCGGGCGGGTGAGTCACCCACACAAAGG
AAAAGGGCCTTTCCGTCCTCAGCCGTCGCTTCATGTGACTCCACGGAGTACCGGGCGCCGTCCAGGCACC
TCGATTAGTTCTCGAGCTTTTGGAGTACGTCGTCTTTAGGTTGGGGGGAGGGGTTTTATGCGATGGAGTT
TCCCCACACTGAGTGGGTGGAGACTGAAGTTAGGCCAGCTTGGCACTTGATGTAATTCTCCTTGGAATTT
GCCCTTTTTGAGTTTGGATCTTGGTTCATTCTCAAGCCTCAGACAGTGGTTCAAAGTTTTTTTCTTCCAT
TTCAGGTGTCGTGAGGCTAGCATCGATTGATCAACAAGTTTGTACAAAAAAGCAGGCTGGCGCCGGAACC
AATTCAGTCGACTGGATCCGGTACCGAATTCAGGCCGGCCTACCATGGAGTGGGGTTACCTGTTGGAAGT
GACCTCGCTCCTAGCCGCCTTGGCGGTGCTACAGCGCTCTAGCGGCGCTGCCGCGGCTTCGGCCAAGGAG
CTGGCGTGCCAAGAGATCACGGTGCCGTTGTGCAAAGGCATCGGTTACAACTACACTTACATGCCCAACC
AGTTCAACCACGACACGCAAGATGAGGCGGGCCTAGAGGTGCACCAGTTTTGGCCGCTGGTGGAGATACA
GTGCTCCCCGGACCTCAAGTTCTTTCTGTGTAGCATGTACACGCCCATCTGCCTGGAGGACTACAAGAAG
CCTCTGCCGCCTTGTCGCTCTGTGTGTGAACGCGCCAAGGCCGGCTGCGCGCCGCTCATGCGCCAGTACG
GCTTTGCTTGGCCTGACCGCATGCGCTGCGATCGGTTGCCGGAGCAGGGCAACCCGGACACTCTGTGCAT
GGACTACAACCGCACCGACCTCACCACGGCCGCGCCCAGCCCACCGCGCCGCCTGCCTCCGCCGCCTCCT
CCCGGCGAGCAGCCGCCCTCTGGCAGCGGCCACAGCCGCCCGCCAGGGGCCAGGCCCCCACATCGTGGCG
GCAGCAGTAGGGGCAGCGGGGACGCGGCGGCTGCGCCCCCTTCGCGCGGCGGGAAGGCGAGGCCCCCTGG
TGGCGGCGCTGCTCCCTGCGAGCCGGGGTGCCAGTGCCGCGCGCCCATGGTGAGCGTGTCCAGCGAACGC
CACCCGCTCTACAACCGCGTCAAGACCGGCCAGATCGCCAACTGTGCGCTGCCCTGCCACAACCCCTTCT
TTAGCCAGGATGAGCGCGCCTTCACCGTCTTCTGGATCGGCCTGTGGTCGGTGCTCTGCTTCGTCTCCAC
CTTCGCCACTGTCTCTACCTTCCTCATCGATATGGAGCGCTTTAAGTACCCGGAACGGCCCATCATATTC
CTCTCCGCCTGTTACCTCTTCGTGTCTGTCGGGTACCTGGTGCGCCTGGTGGCAGGACATGAGAAAGTGG
CCTGCAGCGGCGGCGCTCCGGGTGCTGGCGGAGCTGGGGGTGCGGGCGGCGCGGCGGCGGCTGGCGCAGG
GGCAGCGGGAGCGGGGGCGAGCAGCCCGGGCGCGCGCGGCGAGTACGAGGAGCTGGGCGCAGTTGAGCAG
CATGTTCGCTATGAGACCACTGGCCCCGCGCTGTGCACGGTGGTCTTTCTCCTTGTCTACTTTTTTGGCA
TGGCCAGCTCCATCTGGTGGGTAATCCTGTCGCTCACGTGGTTCTTGGCAGCTGGCATGAAGTGGGGTAA
CGAGGCCATAGCAGGCTACTCGCAGTACTTCCACCTGGCCGCGTGGCTTGTGCCCAGCGTCAAGTCCATC
GCGGTGCTGGCGCTCAGCTCCGTAGACGGCGACCCGGTGGCGGGCATCTGCTACGTGGGCAACCAGAGCC
TTGACAACCTACGCGGCTTTGTGCTGGCGCCACTGGTTATCTACCTCTTCATTGGGACTATGTTTCTGTT
AGCTGGCTTCGTGTCGCTGTTCCGAATCCGTTCAGTCATCAAGCAGCAAGGAGGTCCAACTAAGACACAC
AAGCTAGAAAAACTCATGATCCGCTTGGGCCTCTTCACCGTGCTCTACACGGTGCCCGCTGCCGTCGTTG
TCGCCTGCCTTTTCTATGAGCAGCACAACCGACCGCGCTGGGAGGCCACGCACAACTGCCCATGCCTTCG
GGACCTGCAACCGGACCAGGCTCGCAGGCCCGATTACGCGGTCTTCATGCTCAAGTACTTCATGTGCCTA
GTAGTGGGCATCACATCGGGCGTGTGGGTCTGGTCCGGCAAGACTCTGGAGTCCTGGCGCGCGTTGTGCA
CTAGGTGCTGCTGGGCCAGCAAGGGCGCTGCAGTAGGCGCGGGCGCTGGAGGCAGCGGCCCTGGGGGCAG
TGGACCCGGGCCCGGCGGAGGTGGGGGACACGGCGGAGGCGGGGGATCCCTCTACAGCGACGTCAGTACC
GGCCTGACGTGGCGGTCTGGCACGGCCAGCTCTGTATCTTACCCTAAGCAAATGCCATTGTCCCAGGTCT
GAGCGCGCCTCTAGAACTATAGTGAGTCGTATTACGTAGATCCAGACATGATAAGATACATTGATGAGTT
TGGACAAACCACAACTAGAATGCAGTGAAAAAAATGCTTTATTTGTGAAATTTGTGATGCTATTGCTTTA
TTTGTAACCATTATAAGCTGCAATAAACAAGTTAACAACAACAATTGCATTCATTTTATGTTTCAGGTTC
AGGGGGAGGTGTGGGAGGTTTTTTAATTCGCGGCCGCACTCGAGATATCTAGACCCAGCTTTCTTGTACA
AAGTGGTTGATATCGGTAAGCCTATCCCTAACCCTCTCCTCGGTCTCGATTCTACGTAGTAATGAACTAG
TACCGGTTAAGTCGACAATCAACGCGTTAAGTCGACAATCAACCTCTGGATTACAAAATTTGTGAAAGAT
TGACTGGTATTCTTAACTATGTTGCTCCTTTTACGCTATGTGGATACGCTGCTTTAATGCCTTTGTATCA
TGCTATTGCTTCCCGTATGGCTTTCATTTTCTCCTCCTTGTATAAATCCTGGTTGCTGTCTCTTTATGAG
GAGTTGTGGCCCGTTGTCAGGCAACGTGGCGTGGTGTGCACTGTGTTTGCTGACGCAACCCCCACTGGTT
GGGGCATTGCCACCACCTGTCAGCTCCTTTCCGGGACTTTCGCTTTCCCCCTCCCTATTGCCACGGCGGA
ACTCATCGCCGCCTGCCTTGCCCGCTGCTGGACAGGGGCTCGGCTGTTGGGCACTGACAATTCCGTGGTG
TTGTCGGGGAAATCATCGTCCTTTCCTTGGCTGCTCGCCTGTGTTGCCACCTGGATTCTGCGCGGGACGT
CCTTCTGCTACGTCCCTTCGGCCCTCAATCCAGCGGACCTTCCTTCCCGCGGCCTGCTGCCGGCTCTGCG
GCCTCTTCCGCGTCTTCGCCTTCGCCCTCAGACGAGTCGGATCTCCCTTTGGGCCGCCTCCCCGCGTCGA
CTTTAAGACCAATGACTTACAAGGCAGCTGTAGATCTTAGCCACTTTTTAAAAGAAAAGGGGGGACTGGA
AGGGCTAATTCACTCCCAACGAAGACAAGATCTGCTTTTTGCTTGTACTGGGTCTCTCTGGTTAGACCAG
ATCTGAGCCTGGGAGCTCTCTGGCTAACTAGGGAACCCACTGCTTAAGCCTCAATAAAGCTTGCCTTGAG
TGCTTCAAGTAGTGTGTGCCCGTCTGTTGTGTGACTCTGGTAACTAGAGATCCCTCAGACCCTTTTAGTC
AGTGTGGAAAATCTCTAGCAGTACGTATAGTAGTTCATGTCATCTTATTATTCAGTATTTATAACTTGCA
AAGAAATGAATATCAGAGAGTGAGAGGAACTTGTTTATTGCAGCTTATAATGGTTACAAATAAAGCAATA
GCATCACAAATTTCACAAATAAAGCATTTTTTTCACTGCATTCTAGTTGTGGTTTGTCCAAACTCATCAA
TGTATCTTATCATGTCTGGCTCTAGCTATCCCGCCCCTAACTCCGCCCATCCCGCCCCTAACTCCGCCCA
GTTCCGCCCATTCTCCGCCCCATGGCTGACTAATTTTTTTTATTTATGCAGAGGCCGAGGCCGCCTCGGC
CTCTGAGCTATTCCAGAAGTAGTGAGGAGGCTTTTTTGGAGGCCTAGGGACGTACCCAATTCGCCCTATA
GTGAGTCGTATTACGCGCGCTCACTGGCCGTCGTTTTACAACGTCGTGACTGGGAAAACCCTGGCGTTAC
CCAACTTAATCGCCTTGCAGCACATCCCCCTTTCGCCAGCTGGCGTAATAGCGAAGAGGCCCGCACCGAT
CGCCCTTCCCAACAGTTGCGCAGCCTGAATGGCGAATGGG
[124 nt withheld, positions 5291-5414]
C
[91 nt withheld, positions 5416-5506]
A
[49 nt withheld, positions 5508-5556]
CCTTTGACGTTGGAGTCCACGTTCTTT
[37 nt withheld, positions 5584-5620]
ACCCTATCTCGGTCTATTCTTTTGATTTATAAGGGATTTTGCCGATTTCGGCCTATTGGTTAAAAAATGA
GCTGATTTAACAAAAATTTAACGCGAATTTTAACAAAATATTAACGCTTACAATTTAGGTGGCACTTTTC
GGGGAAATGTGCGCGGAACCCCTATTTGTTTATTTTTCTAAATACATTCAAATATGTATCCGCTCATGAG
ACAATAACCCTGATAAATGCTTCAATAATATTGAAAAAGGAAGAGTATGAGTATTCAACATTTCCGTGTC
GCCCTTATTCCCTTTTTTGCGGCATTTTGCCTTCCTGTTTTTGCTCACCCAGAAACGCTGGTGAAAGTAA
AAGATGCTGAAGATCAGTTGGGTGCACGAGTGGGTTACATCGAACTGGATCTCAACAGCGGTAAGATCCT
TGAGAGTTTTCGCCCCGAAGAACGTTTTCCAATGATGAGCACTTTTAAAGTTCTGCTATGTGGCGCGGTA
TTATCCCGTATTGACGCCGGGCAAGAGCAACTCGGTCGCCGCATACACTATTCTCAGAATGACTTGGTTG
AGTACTCACCAGTCACAGAAAAGCATCTTACGGATGGCATGACAGTAAGAGAATTATGCAGTGCTGCCAT
AACCATGAGTGATAACACTGCGGCCAACTTACTTCTGACAACGATCGGAGGACCGAAGGAGCTAACCGCT
TTTTTGCACAACATGGGGGATCATGTAACTCGCCTTGATCGTTGGGAACCGGAGCTGAATGAAGCCATAC
CAAACGACGAGCGTGACACCACGATGCCTGTAGCAATGGCAACAACGTTGCGCAAACTATTAACTGGCGA
ACTACTTACTCTAGCTTCCCGGCAACAATTAATAGACTGGATGGAGGCGGATAAAGTTGCAGGACCACTT
CTGCGCTCGGCCCTTCCGGCTGGCTGGTTTATTGCTGATAAATCTGGAGCCGGTGAGCGTGGGTCTCGCG
GTATCATTGCAGCACTGGGGCCAGATGGTAAGCCCTCCCGTATCGTAGTTATCTACACGACGGGGAGTCA
GGCAACTATGGATGAACGAAATAGACAGATCGCTGAGATAGGTGCCTCACTGATTAAGCATTGGTAACTG
TCAGACCAAGTTTACTCATATATACTTTAGATTGATTTAAAACTTCATTTTTAATTTAAAAGGATCTAGG
TGAAGATCCTTTTTGATAATCTCATGACCAAAATCCCTTAACGTGAGTTTTCGTTCCACTGAGCGTCAGA
CCCCGTAGAAAAGATCAAAGGATCTTCTTGAGATCCTTTTTTTCTGCGCGTAATCTGCTGCTTGCAAACA
AAAAAACCACCGCTACCAGCGGTGGTTTGTTTGCCGGATCAAGAGCTACCAACTCTTTTTCCGAAGGTAA
CTGGCTTCAGCAGAGCGCAGATACCAAATACTGTTCTTCTAGTGTAGCCGTAGTTAGGCCACCACTTCAA
GAACTCTGTAGCACCGCCTACATACCTCGCTCTGCTAATCCTGTTACCAGTGGCTGCTGCCAGTGGCGAT
AAGTCGTGTCTTACCGGGTTGGACTCAAGACGATAGTTACCGGATAAGGCGCAGCGGTCGGGCTGAACGG
GGGGTTCGTGCACACAGCCCAGCTTGGAGCGAACGACCTACACCGAACTGAGATACCTACAGCGTGAGCT
ATGAGAAAGCGCCACGCTTCCCGAAGGGAGAAAGGCGGACAGGTATCCGGTAAGCGGCAGGGTCGGAACA
GGAGAGCGCACGAGGGAGCTTCCAGGGGGAAACGCCTGGTATCTTTATAGTCCTGTCGGGTTTCGCCACC
TCTGACTTGAGCGTCGATTTTTGTGATGCTCGTCAGGGGGGCGGAGCCTATGGAAAAACGCCAGCAACGC
GGCCTTTTTACGGTTCCTGGCCTTTTGCTGGCCTTTTGCTCACATGTTCTTTCCTGCGTTATCCCCTGAT
TCTGTGGATAACCGTATTACCGCCTTTGAGTGAGCTGATACCGCTCGCCGCAGCCGAACGACCGAGCGCA
GCGAGTCAGTGAGCGAGGAAGCGGAAGAGCGCCCAATACGCAAACCGCCTCTCCCCGCGCGTTGGCCGAT
TCATTAATGCAGCTGGCACGACAGGTTTCCCGACTGGAAAGCGGGCAGTGAGCGCAACGCAATTAATGTG
AGTTAGCTCACTCATTAGGCACCCCAGGCTTTACACTTTATGCTTCCGGCTCGTATGTTGTGTGGAATTG
TGAGCGGATAACAATTTCACACAGGAAACAGCTATGACCATGATTACGCCAAGCGCGCAATTAACCCTCA
CTAAAGGGAACAAAAGCTGGAGCTGCAAGCTTAATGTAGTCTTATGCAATACTCTTGTAGTCTTGCAACA
TGGTAACGATGAGTTAGCAACATGCCTTACAAGGAGAGAAAAAGCACCGTGCATGCCGATTGGTGGAAGT
AAGGTGGTACGATCGTGCCTTATTAGGAAGGCAACAGACGGGTCTGACATGGATTGGACGAACCACTGAA
TTGCCGCATTGCAGAGATATTGTATTTAAGTGCCTAGCTCGATACATAAACGGGTCTCTCTGGTTAGACC
AGATCTGAGCCTGGGAGCTCTCTGGCTAACTAGGGAACCCACTGCTTAAGCCTCAATAAAGCTTGCCTTG
AGTGCTTCAAGTAGTGTGTGCCCGTCTGTTGTGTGACTCTGGTAACTAGAGATCCCTCAGACCCTTTTAG
TCAGTGTGGAAAATCTCTAGCAGTGGCGCCCGAACAGGGACTTGAAAGCGAAAGGGAAACCAGAGGAGCT
CTCTCGACGCAGGACTCGGCTTGCTGAAGCGCGCACGGCAAGAGGCGAGGGGCGGCGACTGGTGAGTACG
CCAAAAATTTTGACTAGCGGAGGCTAGAAGGAGAGAGATGGGTGCGAGAGCGTCAGTATTAAGCGGGGGA
GAATTAGATCGCGATGGGAAAAAATTCGGTTAAGGCCAGGGGGAAAGAAAAAATATAAATTAAAACATAT
AGTATGGGCAAGCAGGGAGCTAGAACGATTCGCAGTTAATCCTGGCCTGTTAGAAACATCAGAAGGCTGT
AGACAAATACTGGGACAGCTACAACCATCCCTTCAGACAGGATCAGAAGAACTTAGATCATTATATAATA
CAGTAGCAACCCTCTATTGTGTGCATCAAAGGATAGAGATAAAAGACACCAAGGAAGCTTTAGACAAGAT
AGAGGAAGAGCAAAACAAAAGTAAGACCACCGCACAGCAAGCGGCCGCTGATCTTCAGACCTGGAGGAGG
AGATATGAGGGACAATTGGAGAAGTGAATTATATAAATATAAAGTAGTAAAAATTGAACCATTAGGAGTA
GCACCCACCAAGGCAAAGAGAAGAGTGGTGCAGAGAGAAAAAAGAGCAGTGGGAATAGGAGCTTTGTTCC
TTGGGTTCTTGGGAGCAGCAGGAAGCACTATGGGCGCAGCGTCAATGACGCTGACGGTACAGGCCAGACA
ATTATTGTCTGGTATAGTGCAGCAGCAGAACAATTTGCTGAGGGCTATTGAGGCGCAACAGCATCTGTTG
CAACTCACAGTCTGGGGCATCAAGCAGCTCCAGGCAAGAATCCTGGCTGTGGAAAGATACCTAAAGGATC
AACAGCTCCTGGGGATTTGGGGTTGCTCTGGAAAACTCATTTGCACCACTGCTGTGCCTTGGAATGCTAG
TTGGAGTAATAAATCTCTGGAACAGATTTGGAATCACACGACCTGGATGGAGTGGGACAGAGAAATTAAC
AATTACACAAGCTTAATACACTCCTTAATTGAAGAATCGCAAAACCAGCAAGAAAAGAATGAACAAGAAT
TATTGGAATTAGATAAATGGGCAAGTTTGTGGAATTGGTTTAACATAACAAATTGGCTGTGGTATATAAA
ATTATTCATAATGATAGTAGGAGGCTTGGTAGGTTTAAGAATAGTTTTTGCTGTACTTTCTATAGTGAAT
AGAGTTAGGCAGGGATATTCACCATTATCGTTTCAGACCCACCTCCCAACCCCGAGGGGACCCATGCATT
GCATCTCAATTAGTCAGCAACCAGGTGTGGAAAGTCCCCAGGCTCCCCAGCAGGCAGAAGTATGCAAAGC
ATGCGTCTCAATTAGTCAGCAACCATAGTCCCGCCCCTAACTCCGCCCATCCCGCCCCTAACTCCGCCCA
GTTCCGCCCATTCTCCGCCCCATGGCTGACTAATTTTTTTTATTTATGCAGAGGCCGAGGCCGCCTCGGC
CTCTGAGCTATTCCAGAAGTAGTGAGGAGGCTTTTTTGGAGGCCTAGGCTTTTGCAAAAAGCTTTCTAGA
GGTACCACCGGAGCTTACCATGACCGAGTACAAGCCCACGGTGCGCCTCGCCACCCGCGACGACGTCCCC
AGGGCCGTACGCACCCTCGCCGCCGCGTTCGCCGACTACCCCGCCACGCGCCACACCGTCGATCCGGACC
GCCACATCGAGCGGGTCACCGAGCTGCAAGAACTCTTCCTCACGCGCGTCGGGCTCGACATCGGCAAGGT
GTGGGTCGCGGACGACGGCGCCGCCGTGGCGGTCTGGACCACGCCGGAGAGCGTCGAAGCGGGGGCGGTG
TTCGCCGAGATCGGCCCGCGCATGGCCGAGTTGAGCGGTTCCCGGCTGGCCGCGCAGCAACAGATGGAAG
GCCTCCTGGCGCCGCACCGGCCCAAGGAGCCCGCGTGGTTCCTGGCCACCGTCGGCGTCTCGCCCGACCA
CCAGGGCAAGGGTCTGGGCAGCGCCGTCGTGCTCCCCGGAGTGGAGGCGGCCGAGCGCGCCGGGGTGCCC
GCCTTCCTGGAGACCTCCGCGCCCCGCAACCTCCCCTTCTACGAGCGGCTCGGCTTCACCGTCACCGCCG
ACGTCGAGGTGCCCGAAGGACCGCGCACCTGGTGCATGACCCGCAAGCCCGGTGCCAGTTAACGAATTCT
AGATCTTGAGACAAATGGCAGTATTCATCCACAATTTTAAAAGAAAAGGGGGGATTGGGGGGTACAGTGC
AGGGGAAAGAATAGTAGACATAATAGCAACAGACATACAAACTAAAGAATTACAAAAACAAATTACAAAA
ATTCAAAATTTTCGGGTTTATTACAGGGACAGCAGAGATCCACTTTGGCGCCGG
Features (pLannotate 1.2.2; 35 found; start..end, strand, type, name):
     23..89      +  CDS            small t antigen (fragment): SV40 (simian virus 40) small t antigen
     96..1274    +  promoter       EF-1α promoter: strong constitutive promoter for human elongation factor EF-1α
   1294..1318    +  protein_bind   attB1: mutant version of attB; recombination site for the Gateway® BP reaction BP Clonase™
   1375..3429    +  CDS            Fzd8: FZD8_MOUSE - Experimental evidence at protein level: Swiss-Prot protein existence level 1. Receptor for Wnt proteins. Component of the Wnt-Fzd-LRP5-LRP6 complex that triggers beta-catenin signaling through inducing aggregation of receptor-ligand complexes into ribosome-sized signalsomes (By similarity). The beta-catenin canonical signaling pathway leads to the activation of disheveled proteins, inhibition of GSK-3 kinase, nuclear accumulation of beta-catenin and activation of Wnt target genes. A second signaling pathway involving PKC and calcium fluxes has been seen for some family members, bu
   3447..3464    -  promoter       T7 promoter (fragment): promoter for bacteriophage T7 RNA polymerase
   3469..3603    -  polyA_signal   SV40 poly(A) signal: SV40 polyadenylation signal
   3693..3717    -  protein_bind   attB2: mutant version of attB; recombination site for the Gateway® BP reaction BP Clonase™
   3725..3766    +  CDS            V5 tag: epitope tag from simian virus 5
   3817..4405    +  misc_feature   WPRE: woodchuck hepatitis virus posttranscriptional regulatory element
   4456..4475    +  misc_feature   cPPT/CTS (fragment): central polypurine tract and central termination sequence of HIV-1
   4477..4710    +  LTR            3' LTR (ΔU3): self-inactivating 3' long terminal repeat (LTR) from HIV-1
   4788..4909    +  polyA_signal   SV40 poly(A) signal: SV40 polyadenylation signal
   4949..5084    +  rep_origin     SV40 ori: SV40 origin of replication
   5105..5123    -  promoter       T7 promoter: promoter for bacteriophage T7 RNA polymerase
   5131..5286    +  CDS            lacZα (fragment): LacZα fragment of β-galactosidase; lacZ fragment
   5291..5719    +  rep_origin     f1 ori (sequence partly withheld): f1 bacteriophage origin of replication; arrow indicates direction of (+) strand synthesis
   5772..5876    +  promoter       AmpR promoter: bla
   5877..6737    +  CDS            AmpR: β-lactamase; bla; confers resistance to ampicillin, carbenicillin, and related antibiotics
   6908..7496    +  rep_origin     ori: high-copy-number ColE1/pMB1/pBR322/pUC origin of replication
   7679..7771    +  CDS            lacI (fragment): lac repressor; lacI; The lac repressor binds to the lac operator to inhibit transcription in E. coli. This inhibition can be relieved by adding lactose or isopropyl-β-D-thiogalactopyranoside (IPTG).
   7784..7805    +  protein_bind   CAP binding site: CAP binding activates transcription in the presence of cAMP. E. coli catabolite activator protein
   7820..7850    +  promoter       lac promoter: promoter for the E. coli lac operon
   7854..7876    +  protein_bind   lac operator (fragment): The lac repressor binds to the lac operator to inhibit transcription in E. coli. This inhibition can be relieved by adding lactose or isopropyl-β-D-thiogalactopyranoside (IPTG). lac repressor encoded by lacI
   7919..7937    +  promoter       T3 promoter: promoter for bacteriophage T3 RNA polymerase
   7965..8191    +  promoter       RSV promoter: Rous sarcoma virus enhancer/promoter
   8192..8372    +  LTR            5' LTR (truncated): truncated 5' long terminal repeat (LTR) from HIV-1
   8419..8544    +  misc_feature   HIV-1 Ψ: packaging signal of human immunodeficiency virus type 1
   8528..8891    +  CDS            HIV-1 gag (fragment): gag protein from human immunodeficiency virus 1; gag
   9037..9270    +  misc_feature   RRE: The Rev response element (RRE) of HIV-1 allows for Rev-dependent mRNA export from the nucleus to the cytoplasm.
   9647..9673    +  CDS            Rev (fragment): human immunodeficiency virus 1 (HIV-1) Rev protein; rev; enhances nuclear export of unspliced and incompletely spliced viral mRNAs
   9680..9703    +  promoter       SV40 promoter (fragment): SV40 early promoter
   9704..9775    +  promoter       SV40 promoter (fragment): SV40 enhancer and early promoter
   9799..9934    +  rep_origin     SV40 ori: SV40 origin of replication
   9980..10576   +  CDS            PuroR (fragment): puromycin N-acetyltransferase; pac from Streptomyces; confers resistance to puromycin
  10625..10742   +  misc_feature   cPPT/CTS: central polypurine tract and central termination sequence of HIV-1
