[The description below was written by a language model from this plasmid's Addgene catalogue record and pLannotate feature annotations shown in this document.]
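Description:
pLEX307-mFzd8 is a lentiviral mammalian expression plasmid built on the pLEX_307 Gateway destination backbone and carrying the mouse Frizzled 8 (Fzd8) open reading frame, which encodes a receptor for Wnt proteins. It is propagated in E. coli through a high-copy ColE1/pUC-type origin with ampicillin resistance (AmpR), and also carries an f1 origin. The total size is recorded as 10,784 bp, matching the annotated sequence.

The transfer cassette has third-generation, self-inactivating architecture. An RSV promoter fused to a truncated HIV-1 5' LTR drives genomic RNA production in packaging cells, followed by the Ψ packaging signal with a gag fragment, the Rev response element for Rev-dependent nuclear export, a cPPT/CTS element, WPRE to enhance transcript expression, and a ΔU3 3' LTR. Within the provirus, an SV40 early promoter drives a puromycin N-acetyltransferase gene for selecting transduced cells. Downstream, the human EF-1α promoter drives the roughly 2.06 kb Fzd8 coding sequence.

The insert was transferred by Gateway recombination from a modified entry vector and is flanked by attB1 and attB2 sites. A V5 tag from the backbone lies beyond attB2. It is separated from the Fzd8 coding sequence by entry-vector-derived sequence, including a reverse-oriented SV40 poly(A) signal, and the record does not indicate that the receptor is V5-tagged. The ORF carries five nucleotide substitutions, all recorded as silent.

The construct is intended for stable or transient expression of mouse Fzd8 in mammalian cells. It was deposited in connection with work on Wnt5a-Ror signaling.
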