Addgene plasmid #102870: pLEX307-mFzd8
Purpose: Expresses mouse Fzd8 in mammalian cells
Depositing lab: Henry Ho. Depositing organization: University of California, Davis. Publication: Kinesin superfamily protein Kif26b links Wnt5a-Ror signaling to the control of cell and tissue behaviors in vertebrates. Susman MW, Karuna EP, Kunz RC, Gujral TS, Cantu AV, Choi SS, Jong BY, Okada K, Scales MK, Hum J, Hu LS, Kirschner MW, Nishinakamura R, Yamada S, Laird DJ, Jao LE, Gygi SP, Greenberg ME, Ho HH. Elife. 2017 Sep 8;6. pii: e26509. doi: 10.7554/eLife.26509. PubMed 28885975.
Backbone
  Vector backbone: pLEX_307
  Backbone manufacturer: Addgene #41392 (provided by David Root)
  Backbone size w/o insert (bp): 10065
  Total vector size (bp): 10784
  Vector type: Mammalian Expression, Lentiviral
  Selectable markers: Puromycin
Growth in bacteria
  Bacterial resistance: Ampicillin, 100 μg/mL
  Growth temperature: 37°C
  Growth strain: NEB Stable
  Copy number: High Copy
Gene/Insert
  Gene/Insert name: Frizzled 8
  Species: M. musculus (mouse)
  Insert size (bp): 2058
  Mutation: T to C substitution at nucleotide 1134, C to T substitution at nucleotide 1140, A to G substitution at nucleotide 1161, T to C substitution at nucleotide 1287, C to T substitution at nucleotide 1551 of Fzd 8 ORF; all substitution are silent and do not alter amino acid sequence.
  Entrez Gene: Fzd8 (a.k.a. Fz8)
  Promoter: EF1A
  Cloning method: Gateway Cloning
  Sequencing primers: 5′ EF1A promoter forward (TCAAGCCTCAGACAGTGGTTC)
Resource information
  A portion of this plasmid was derived from a plasmid made by: Insert was PCR amplified from Addgene plasmid #42270 (provided by Jeremy Nathans and Chris Garcia) and subcloned into a modified pENTR-2B vector using FseI and AscI sites.
Terms and licenses: Academic/Nonprofit Terms; Industry Terms: Not Available to Industry
How to cite: pLEX307-mFzd8 was a gift from Henry Ho (Addgene plasmid # 102870 ; http://n2t.net/addgene:102870 ; RRID:Addgene_102870)
