>Addgene plasmid #102870 | pLEX307-mFzd8 | addgene partial sequence | sequence record 200402 | Addgene Partial NGS Result
GCTGTGGCCGCTGCCAGAGGGCGGCTGCTCGCCGGGAGGAGGCGGCGGAGGCAGGCGGCGCGGTGGGCTG
GGCGCGGCCGTGGTGAGGTCGGTGCGGTTGTAGTCCATGCACAGAGTGTCCGGGTTGCCCTGCTCCGGCA
ACCGATCGCAGCGCATGCGGTCAGGCCAAGCAAAGCCGTACTGGCGCATGAGCGGCGCGCAGCCGGCCTT
GGCGCGTTCACACACAGAGCGACAAGGCGGCAGAGGCTTCTTGTAGTCCTCCAGGCAGATGGGCGTGTAC
ATGCTACACAGAAAGAACTTGAGGTCCGGGGAGCACTGTATCTCCACCAGCGGCCAAAACTGGTGCACCT
CTAGGCCCGCCTCATCTTGCGTGTCGTGGTTGAACTGGTTGGGCATGTAAGTGTAGTTGTAACCGATGCC
TTTGCACAACGGCACCGTGATCTCTTGGCACGCCAGCTCCTTGGCCGAAGCCGCGGCAGCGCCGCTAGAG
CGCTGTAGCACCGCCAAGGCGGCTAGGAGCGAGGTCACTTCCAACAGGTAACCCCACTCCATGGTAGGCC
GGCCTGAATTCGGTACCGGATCCAGTCGACTGAATTGGTTCCGGCGCCAGCCTGCTTTTTTGTACAAACT
TGTTGATCAATCGATGCTAGCCTCACGACACCTGAAATGGAAGAAAAAAACTTTGAACCACTGTCTGAGG
CTTGAGAATGAACCAAGATCCAAACTCAAAAAGGGCAAATTCCAAGGAGAATTACATCAAGTGCCAAGCT
GGCCTAACTTCAGTCTCCACCCACTCAGTGTGGGGAAACTCCATCGCATAAAACCCCTCCCCCCAACCTA
AAGACGACGTACTCCAAAAGCTCGAGAACTAATCGAGGTGCCTGGACGGCGCCCGGTACTCCGTGGAGTC
ACATGAAGCGACGGCTGAGGACGGAAAGGCCCTTTTCCTTTGTGTGGGTGACTCACCCGCCCGCTCTCCC
GAGCGCCGCGTCCTCCATTTTGAGCTCCCTGCAGCAGGGCCGGGAAGCGGCCATCTTTCCGCTCACGCAA
CTGGTGCCGACCGGGCCAGCCTTGCCGCCCAGGGCGGGGCGATACACGGCGGCGCGAGGCCAGGCACCAG
AGCAGGCCGGCCAGCTTGAGACTACCCCCGTCCGATTCTCGGTGGCCGCGCTCGCAGGCCCCGCCTCGCC
GAACATGTGCGCTGGGACGCACGGGCCCCGTCGCCGCCCGCGGCCCCAAAAACCGAAATACCAGTGTGCA
GATCTTGGCCCGCATTTACAAGACTATCTTGCCAGAAAAAAAGCGTCGCAGCAGGTCATCAAAAATTTTA
AATGGCTAGAGACTTATCGAAAGCAGCGAGACAGGCGCGAAGGTGCCACCAGATTCGCACGCGGCGGCCC
CAGCGCCCAGGCCAGGCCTCAACTCAAGCACGAGGCGAAGGGGCTCCTTAAGCGCAAGGCCTCGAACTCT
CCCACCCACTTCCAACCCGAAGCTCGGGATCAAGAATCACGTACTGCAGCCAGGTGGAAGTAATTCAAGG
CACGCAAGGGCCATAACCCGTAAAGAGGCCAGGCCCGCGGGAACCACACACGGCACTTACCTGTGTTCTG
GCGGCAAACCCGTTGCGAAAAAGAACGTTCACGGCGACTACTGCACTTATATACGGTTCTCCCCCACCCT
CGGGAAAAAGGCGGAGCCAGTACACGACATCACTTTCCCAGTTTACCCCGCGCCACCTTCTCTAGGCACC
GGTTCAATTGCCGACCCCTCCCCCCAACTTCTCGGGGACTGTGGGCGATGTGCGCTCTGCCCACTGACGG
GCACCGGAGCCAATTCCCACTCCTTTCAAGACCTAGAAGGTCCATTAGCTGCAAAGATTCCTCTCTGTTT
AAAACTTTATCCATCTTTGCACCTGCAGGCCTCGAGCCGGCGCCAAAGTGGATCTCTGCTGTCCCTGTAA
TAAACCCGAAAATTTTGAATTTTTGTAATTTGTTTTTGTAATTCTTTAGTTTGTATGTCTGTTGCTATTA
TGTCTACTATTCTTTCCCCTGCACTGTACCCCCCAATCCCCCCTTTTCTTTTAAAATTGTGGATGAATAC
TGCCATTTGTCTCAAGATCTAGAATTCGTTAACTGGCACCGGGCTTGCGGGTCATGCACCAGGTGCGCGG
TCCTTCGGGCACCTCGACGTCGGCGGTGACGGTGAAGCCGAGCCGCTCGTAGAAGGGGAGGTTGCGGGGC
GCGGAGGTCTCCAGGAAGGCGGGCACCCCGGCGCGCTCGGCCGCCTCCACTCCGGGGAGCACGACGGCGC
TGCCCAGACCCTTGCCCTGGTGGTCGGGCGAGACGCCGACGGTGGCCAGGAACCACGCGGGCTCCTTGGG
CCGGTGCGGCGCCAGGAGGCCTTCCATCTGTTGCTGCGCGGCCAGCCGGGAACCGCTCAACTCGGCCATG
CGCGGGCCGATCTCGGCGAACACCGCCCCCGCTTCGACGCTCTCCGGCGTGGTCCAGACCGCCACGGCGG
CGCCGTCGTCCGCGACCCACACCTTGCCGATGTCGAGCCCGACGCGCGTGAGGAAGAGTTCTTGCAGCTC
GGTGACCCGCTCGATGTGGCGGTCCGGATCGACGGTGTGGCGCGTGGCGGGGTAGTCGGCGAACGCGGCG
GCGAGGGTGCGTACGGCCCTGGGGACGTCGTCGCGGGTGGCGAGGCGCACCGTGGGCTTGTACTCGGTCA
TGGTAAGCTCCGGTGGTACCTCTAGAAAGCTTTTTGCAAAAGCCTAGGCCTCCAAAAAAGCCTCCTCACT
ACTTCTGGAATAGCTCAGAGGCCGAGGCGGCCTCGGCCTCTGCATAAATAAAAAAAATTAGTCAGCCATG
GGGCGGAGAATGGGCGGAACTGGGCGGAGTTAGGGGCGGGATGGGCGGAGTTAGGGGCGGGACTATGGTT
GCTGACTAATTGAGACGCATGCTTTGCATACTTCTGCCTGCTGGGGAGCCTGGGGACTTTCCACACCTGG
TTGCTGACTAATTGAGATGCAATGCATGGGTCCCCTCGGGGTTGGGAGGTGGGTCTGAAACGATAATGGT
GAATATCCCTGCCTAACTCTATTCACTATAGAAAGTACAGCAAAAACTATTCTTAAACCTACCAAGCCTC
CTACTATCATTATGAATAATTTTATATACCACAGCCAATTTGTTATGTTAAACCAATTCCACAAACTTGC
CCATTTATCTAATTCCAATAATTCTTGTTCATTCTTTTCTTGCTGGTTTTGCGATTCTTCAATTAAGGAG
TGTATTAAGCTTGTGTAATTGTTAATTTCTCTGTCCCACTCCATCCAGGTCGTGTGATTCCAAATCTGTT
CCAGAGATTTATTACTCCAACTAGCATTCCAAGGCACAGCAGTGGTGCAAATGAGTTTTCCAGAGCAACC
CCAAATCCCCAGGAGCTGTTGATCCTTTAGGTATCTTTCCACAGCCAGGATTCTTGCCTGGAGCTGCTTG
ATGCCCCAGACTGTGAGTTGCAACAGATGCTGTTGCGCCTCAATAGCCCTCAGCAAATTGTTCTGCTGCT
GCACTATACCAGACAATAATTGTCTGGCCTGTACCGTCAGCGTCATTGACGCTGCGCCCATAGTGCTTCC
TGCTGCTCCCAAGAACCCAAGGAACAAAGCTCCTATTCCCACTGCTCTTTTTTCTCTCTGCACCACTCTT
CTCTTTGCCTTGGTGGGTGCTACTCCTAATGGTTCAATTTTTACTACTTTATATTTATATAATTCACTTC
TCCAATTGTCCCTCATATCTCCTCCTCCAGGTCTGAAGATCAGCGGCCGCTTGCTGTGCGGTGGTCTTAC
TTTTGTTTTGCTCTTCCTCTATCTTGTCTAAAGCTTCCTTGGTGTCTTTTATCTCTATCCTTTGATGCAC
ACAATAGAGGGTTGCTACTGTATTATATAATGATCTAAGTTCTTCTGATCCTGTCTGAAGGGATGGTTGT
AGCTGTCCCAGTATTTGTCTACAGCCTTCTGATGTTTCTAACAGGCCAGGATTAACTGCGAATCGTTCTA
GCTCCCTGCTTGCCCATACTATATGTTTTAATTTATATTTTTTCTTTCCCCCTGGCCTTAACCGAATTTT
TTCCCATCGCGATCTAATTCTCCCCCGCTTAATACTGACGCTCTCGCACCCATCTCTCTCCTTCTAGCCT
CCGCTAGTCAAAATTTTTGGCGTACTCACCAGTCGCCGCCCCTCGCCTCTTGCCGTGCGCGCTTCAGCAA
GCCGAGTCCTGCGTCGAGAGAGCTCCTCTGGTTTCCCTTTCGCTTTCAAGTCCCTGTTCGGGCGCCACTG
CTAGAGATTTTCCACACTGACTAAAAGGGTCTGAGGGATCTCTAGTTACCAGAGTCACACAACAGACGGG
CACACACTACTTGAAGCACTCAAGGCAAGCTTTATTGAGGCTTAAGCAGTGGGTTCCCTAGTTAGCCAGA
GAGCTCCCAGGCTCAGATCTGGTCTAACCAGAGAGACCCGTTTATGTATCGAGCTAGGCACTTAAATACA
ATATCTCTGCAATGCGGCAATTCAGTGGTTCGTCCAATCCATGTCAGACCCGTCTGTTGCCTTCCTAATA
AGGCACGATCGTACCACCTTACTTCCACCAATCGGCATGCACGGTGCTTTTTCTCTCCTTGTAAGGCATG
TTGCTAACTCATCGTTACCATGTTGCAAGACTACAAGAGTATTGCATAAGACTACATTAAGCTTGCAGCT
CCAGCTTTTGTTCCCTTTAGTGAGGGTTAATTGCGCGCTTGGCGTAATCATGGTCATAGCTGTTTCCTGT
GTGAAATTGTTATCCGCTCACAATTCCACACAACATACGAGCCGGAAGCATAAAGTGTAAAGCCTGGGGT
GCCTAATGAGTGAGCTAACTCACATTAATTGCGTTGCGCTCACTGCCCGCTTTCCAGTCGGGAAACCTGT
CGTGCCAGCTGCATTAATGAATCGGCCAACGCGCGGGGAGAGGCGGTTTGCGTATTGGGCGCTCTTCCGC
TTCCTCGCTCACTGACTCGCTGCGCTCGGTCGTTCGGCTGCGGCGAGCGGTATCAGCTCACTCAAAGGCG
GTAATACGGTTATCCACAGAATCAGGGGATAACGCAGGAAAGAACATGTGAGCAAAAGGCCAGCAAAAGG
CCAGGAACCGTAAAAAGGCCGCGTTGCTGGCGTTTTTCCATAGGCTCCGCCCCCCTGACGAGCATCACAA
AAATCGACGCTCAAGTCAGAGGTGGCGAAACCCGACAGGACTATAAAGATACCAGGCGTTTCCCCCTGGA
AGCTCCCTCGTGCGCTCTCCTGTTCCGACCCTGCCGCTTACCGGATACCTGTCCGCCTTTCTCCCTTCGG
GAAGCGTGGCGCTTTCTCATAGCTCACGCTGTAGGTATCTCAGTTCGGTGTAGGTCGTTCGCTCCAAGCT
GGGCTGTGTGCACGAACCCCCCGTTCAGCCCGACCGCTGCGCCTTATCCGGTAACTATCGTCTTGAGTCC
AACCCGGTAAGACACGACTTATCGCCACTGGCAGCAGCCACTGGTAACAGGATTAGCAGAGCGAGGTATG
TAGGCGGTGCTACAGAGTTCTTGAAGTGGTGGCCTAACTACGGCTACACTAGAAGAACAGTATTTGGTAT
CTGCGCTCTGCTGAAGCCAGTTACCTTCGGAAAAAGAGTTGGTAGCTCTTGATCCGGCAAACAAACCACC
GCTGGTAGCGGTGGTTTTTTTGTTTGCAAGCAGCAGATTACGCGCAGAAAAAAAGGATCTCAAGAAGATC
CTTTGATCTTTTCTACGGGGTCTGACGCTCAGTGGAACGAAAACTCACGTTAAGGGATTTTGGTCATGAG
ATTATCAAAAAGGATCTTCACCTAGATCCTTTTAAATTAAAAATGAAGTTTTAAATCAATCTAAAGTATA
TATGAGTAAACTTGGTCTGACAGTTACCAATGCTTAATCAGTGAGGCACCTATCTCAGCGATCTGTCTAT
TTCGTTCATCCATAGTTGCCTGACTCCCCGTCGTGTAGATAACTACGATACGGGAGGGCTTACCATCTGG
CCCCAGTGCTGCAATGATACCGCGAGACCCACGCTCACCGGCTCCAGATTTATCAGCAATAAACCAGCCA
GCCGGAAGGGCCGAGCGCAGAAGTGGTCCTGCAACTTTATCCGCCTCCATCCAGTCTATTAATTGTTGCC
GGGAAGCTAGAGTAAGTAGTTCGCCAGTTAATAGTTTGCGCAACGTTGTTGCCATTGCTACAGGCATCGT
GGTGTCACGCTCGTCGTTTGGTATGGCTTCATTCAGCTCCGGTTCCCAACGATCAAGGCGAGTTACATGA
TCCCCCATGTTGTGCAAAAAAGCGGTTAGCTCCTTCGGTCCTCCGATCGTTGTCAGAAGTAAGTTGGCCG
CAGTGTTATCACTCATGGTTATGGCAGCACTGCATAATTCTCTTACTGTCATGCCATCCGTAAGATGCTT
TTCTGTGACTGGTGAGTACTCAACCAAGTCATTCTGAGAATAGTGTATGCGGCGACCGAGTTGCTCTTGC
CCGGCGTCAATACGGGATAATACCGCGCCACATAGCAGAACTTTAAAAGTGCTCATCATTGGAAAACGTT
CTTCGGGGCGAAAACTCTCAAGGATCTTACCGCTGTTGAGATCCAGTTCGATGTAACCCACTCGTGCACC
CAACTGATCTTCAGCATCTTTTACTTTCACCAGCGTTTCTGGGTGAGCAAAAACAGGAAGGCAAAATGCC
GCAAAAAAGGGAATAAGGGCGACACGGAAATGTTGAATACTCATACTCTTCCTTTTTCAATATTATTGAA
GCATTTATCAGGGTTATTGTCTCATGAGCGGATACATATTTGAATGTATTTAGAAAAATAAACAAATAGG
GGTTCCGCGCACATTTCCCCGAAAAGTGCCACCTAAATTGTAAGCGTTAATATTTTGTTAAAATTCGCGT
TAAATTTTTGTTAAATCAGCTCATTTTTTAACCAATAGGCCGAAATCGGCAAAATCCCTTATAAATCAAA
AGAATAGACCGAGATAGGGT
[37 nt withheld, positions 7091-7127]
AAAGAACGTGGACTCCAACGTCAAAGG
[49 nt withheld, positions 7155-7203]
T
[91 nt withheld, positions 7205-7295]
G
[124 nt withheld, positions 7297-7420]
CCCATTCGCCATTCAGGCTGCGCAACTGTTGGGAAGGGCGATCGGTGCGGGCCTCTTCGCTATTACGCCA
GCTGGCGAAAGGGGGATGTGCTGCAAGGCGATTAAGTTGGGTAACGCCAGGGTTTTCCCAGTCACGACGT
TGTAAAACGACGGCCAGTGAGCGCGCGTAATACGACTCACTATAGGGCGAATTGGGTACGTCCCTAGGCC
TCCAAAAAAGCCTCCTCACTACTTCTGGAATAGCTCAGAGGCCGAGGCGGCCTCGGCCTCTGCATAAATA
AAAAAAATTAGTCAGCCATGGGGCGGAGAATGGGCGGAACTGGGCGGAGTTAGGGGCGGGATGGGCGGAG
TTAGGGGCGGGATAGCTAGAGCCAGACATGATAAGATACATTGATGAGTTTGGACAAACCACAACTAGAA
TGCAGTGAAAAAAATGCTTTATTTGTGAAATTTGTGATGCTATTGCTTTATTTGTAACCATTATAAGCTG
CAATAAACAAGTTCCTCTCACTCTCTGATATTCATTTCTTTGCAAGTTATAAATACTGAATAATAAGATG
ACATGAACTACTATACGTACTGCTAGAGATTTTCCACACTGACTAAAAGGGTCTGAGGGATCTCTAGTTA
CCAGAGTCACACAACAGACGGGCACACACTACTTGAAGCACTCAAGGCAAGCTTTATTGAGGCTTAAGCA
GTGGGTTCCCTAGTTAGCCAGAGAGCTCCCAGGCTCAGATCTGGTCTAACCAGAGAGACCCAGTACAAGC
AAAAAGCAGATCTTGTCTTCGTTGGGAGTGAATTAGCCCTTCCAGTCCCCCCTTTTCTTTTAAAAAGTGG
CTAAGATCTACAGCTGCCTTGTAAGTCATTGGTCTTAAAGTCGACGCGGGGAGGCGGCCCAAAGGGAGAT
CCGACTCGTCTGAGGGCGAAGGCGAAGACGCGGAAGAGGCCGCAGAGCCGGCAGCAGGCCGCGGGAAGGA
AGGTCCGCTGGATTGAGGGCCGAAGGGACGTAGCAGAAGGACGTCCCGCGCAGAATCCAGGTGGCAACAC
AGGCGAGCAGCCAAGGAAAGGACGATGATTTCCCCGACAACACCACGGAATTGTCAGTGCCCAACAGCCG
AGCCCCTGTCCAGCAGCGGGCAAGGCAGGCGGCGATGAGTTCCGCCGTGGCAATAGGGAGGGGGAAAGCG
AAAGTCCCGGAAAGGAGCTGACAGGTGGTGGCAATGCCCCAACCAGTGGGGGTTGCGTCAGCAAACACAG
TGCACACCACGCCACGTTGCCTGACAACGGGCCACAACTCCTCATAAAGAGACAGCAACCAGGATTTATA
CAAGGAGGAGAAAATGAAAGCCATACGGGAAGCAATAGCATGATACAAAGGCATTAAAGCAGCGTATCCA
CATAGCGTAAAAGGAGCAACATAGTTAAGAATACCAGTCAATCTTTCACAAATTTTGTAATCCAGAGGTT
GATTGTCGACTTAACGCGTTGATTGTCGACTTAACCGGTACTAGTTCATTACTACGTAGAATCGAGACCG
AGGAGAGGGTTAGGGATAGGCTTACCGATATCAACCACTTTGTACAAGAAAGCTGGGTCTAGATATCTCG
AGTGCGGCCGCGAATTAAAAAACCTCCCACACCTCCCCCTGAACCTGAAACATAAAATGAATGCAATTGT
TGTTGTTAACTTGTTTATTGCAGCTTATAATGGTTACAAATAAAGCAATAGCATCACAAATTTCACAAAT
AAAGCATTTTTTTCACTGCATTCTAGTTGTGGTTTGTCCAAACTCATCAATGTATCTTATCATGTCTGGA
TCTACGTAATACGACTCACTATAGTTCTAGAGGCGCGCCTCAGACCTGGGACAATGGCATTTGCTTAGGG
TAAGATACAGAGCTGGCCGTGCCAGACCGCCACGTCAGGCCGGTACTGACGTCGCTGTAGAGGGATCCCC
CGCCTCCGCCGTGTCCCCCACCTCCGCCGGGCCCGGGTCCACTGCCCCCAGGGCCGCTGCCTCCAGCGCC
CGCGCCTACTGCAGCGCCCTTGCTGGCCCAGCAGCACCTAGTGCACAACGCGCGCCAGGACTCCAGAGTC
TTGCCGGACCAGACCCACACGCCCGATGTGATGCCCACTACTAGGCACATGAAGTACTTGAGCATGAAGA
CCGCGTAATCGGGCCTGCGAGCCTGGTCCGGTTGCAGGTCCCGAAGGCATGGGCAGTTGTGCGTGGCCTC
CCAGCGCGGTCGGTTGTGCTGCTCATAGAAAAGGCAGGCGACAACGACGGCAGCGGGCACCGTGTAGAGC
ACGGTGAAGAGGCCCAAGCGGATCATGAGTTTTTCTAGCTTGTGTGTCTTAGTTGGACCTCCTTGCTGCT
TGATGACTGAACGGATTCGGAACAGCGACACGAAGCCAGCTAACAGAAACATAGTCCCAATGAAGAGGTA
GATAACCAGTGGCGCCAGCACAAAGCCGCGTAGGTTGTCAAGGCTCTGGTTGCCCACGTAGCAGATGCCC
GCCACCGGGTCGCCGTCTACGGAGCTGAGCGCCAGCACCGCGATGGACTTGACGCTGGGCACAAGCCACG
CGGCCAGGTGGAAGTACTGCGAGTAGCCTGCTATGGCCTCGTTACCCCACTTCATGCCAGCTGCCAAGAA
CCACGTGAGCGACAGGATTACCCACCAGATGGAGCTGGCCATGCCAAAAAAGTAGACAAGGAGAAAGACC
ACCGTGCACAGCGCGGGGCCAGTGGTCTCATAGCGAACATGCTGCTCAACTGCGCCCAGCTCCTCGTACT
CGCCGCGCGCGCCCGGGCTGCTCGCCCCCGCTCCCGCTGCCCCTGCGC
