>Addgene plasmid #102870 | pLEX307-mFzd8 | addgene partial sequence | sequence record 201207 | 1179R 5'-TCCATTTCAGGTGTCGTGAG-3'
ACAAGTTTGTACAAAAAAGCAGGCTGGCGCCGGAACCAATTCAGTCGACTGGATCCGGTACCGAATTCAG
GCCGGCCTACCATGGAGTGGGGTTACCTGTTGGAAGTGACCTCGCTCCTAGCCGCCTTGGCGGTGCTACA
GCGCTCTAGCGGCGCTGCCGCGGCTTCGGCCAAGGAGCTGGCGTGCCAAGAGATCACGGTGCCGTTGTGC
AAAGGCATCGGTTACAACTACACTTACATGCCCAACCAGTTCAACCACGACACGCAAGATGAGGCGGGCC
TAGAGGTGCACCAGTTTTGGCCGCTGGTGGAGATACAGTGCTCCCCGGACCTCAAGTTCTTTCTGTGTAG
CATGTACACGCCCATCTGCCTGGAGGACTACAAGAAGCCTCTGCCGCCTTGTCGCTCTGTGTGTGAACGC
GCCAAGGCCGGCTGCGCGCCGCTCATGCGCCAGTACGGCTTTGCTTGGCCTGACCGCATGCGCTGCGATC
GGTTGCCGGAGCAGGGCAACCCGGACACTCTGTGCATGGACTACAACCGCACCGACCTCACCACGGCCG
